>Addgene plasmid #59614 | pSicoR-ATF7IPi1 | depositor partial sequence | sequence record 93291 | pSicoR-ATF7IPi1 sequence 63 bps
TGCAGCAATAATAACATGTCTTACTTCTAGAGAGTAAGACATGTTATTATTGCTGCTTTTTTC
