>Addgene plasmid #59614 | pSicoR-ATF7IPi1 | addgene partial sequence | sequence record 96873 | WPRE-R 5'-CATAGCGTAAAAGGAGCAACA-3'
AATTTTGTAATCCAGAGGTTGATTATCGATAAGCTTGATATCGAATTGTACCTAGTGGAACCGGAACCCT
TAAACATGTATAACTTCGTATAATGTATGCTATACGAAGTTATTAGGTCCCTCGACGAATTCCTACTTGT
ACAGCTCGTCCATGCCGAGAGTGATCCCGGCGGCGGTCACGAACTCCAGCAGGACCATGTGATCGCGCTT
CTCGTTGGGGTCTTTGCTCAGGGCGGACTGGGTGCTCAGGTAGTGGTTGTCGGGCAGCAGCACGGGGCCG
TCGCCGATGGGGGTGTTCTGCTGGTAGTGGTCGGCGAGCTGCACGCTGCCGTCCTCGATGTTGTGGCGGA
TCTTGAAGTTCACCTTGATGCCGTTCTTCTGCTTGTCGGCCATGATATAGACGTTGTGGCTGTTGTAGTT
GTACTCCAGCTTGTGCCCCAGGATGTTGCCGTCCTCCTTGAAGTCGATGCCCTTCAGCTCGATGCGGTTC
ACCAGGGTGTCGCCCTCGAACTTCACCTCGGCGCGGGTCTTGTAGTTGCCGTCGTCCTTGAAGAAGATGG
TGCGCTCCTGGACGTAGCCTTCGGGCATGGCGGACTTGAAGAAGTCGTGCTGCTTCATGT
