>Addgene plasmid #59614 | pSicoR-ATF7IPi1 | addgene partial sequence | sequence record 97346 | pLLU-5 5'-cacagacttgtgggagaagc-3'
GCATATAATATTTCCTAGTAACTATAGAGGCTTAATGTGCGATAAAAGACAGATAATCTGTTCTTTTTAA
TACTAGCTACATTTTACATGATAGGCTTGGATTTCTATAACTTCGTATAGCATACATTATACGAAGTTAT
AAACAGCACAAAAGGAAACTCACCCTAACTGTAAAGTAATTGTGTGTTTTGAGACTATAAATATCCCTTG
GAGAAAAGCCTTGTTTGCAGCAATAATAACATGTCTTACTTCTAGAGAGTAAGACATGTTATTATTGCTG
CTTTTTTCTCGAGTACTAGGATCCATTAGGCGGCCGCGTGGATAACCGTATTACCGCCATGCATTAGTTA
TTAATAGTAATCAATTACGGGG
