[The description below was written by a language model from this plasmid's Addgene catalogue record.]
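Description:
pSicoR-ATF7IPi1 is an RNA interference construct built on the pSicoR backbone and catalogued as a mammalian expression/RNAi vector. It carries a short hairpin RNA directed against human ATF7IP (also known as MCAF1 or AM), a gene encoding a transcriptional cofactor. The hairpin-encoding oligonucleotide was inserted by restriction cloning between HpaI and XhoI sites, with the HpaI site destroyed in the process and the XhoI site retained. The plasmid is maintained in bacteria at high copy number under ampicillin selection. The recommended host is a recombination-deficient strain of the kind usually chosen for vectors containing repeated elements such as viral long terminal repeats.

Expression of the hairpin is driven by a U6 promoter, an RNA polymerase III promoter that produces short, precisely initiated transcripts and terminates at a run of thymidines. This makes it well suited to producing stem-loop RNAs, which the cellular Dicer/RISC machinery processes into a silencing guide strand. The pSicoR family is generally known as a lentiviral system designed so that Cre recombinase can switch knockdown off. However, the record includes no feature table and does not list the viral elements, loxP sites or any reporter or mammalian selection marker, so these details cannot be confirmed for this plasmid. The "i1" suffix suggests it is one of several independent hairpins against the same target. According to the associated publication title, the construct was used to knock down ATF7IP in a systematic search for factors that act as barriers to the generation of human induced pluripotent stem cells.
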