Addgene plasmid #59614: pSicoR-ATF7IPi1
Purpose: Expression of shRNA against human ATF7IP
Depositing lab: Miguel Ramalho-Santos. Depositing organization: University of California, San Francisco (UCSF). Publication: Systematic Identification of Barriers to Human iPSC Generation. Qin H, Diaz A, Blouin L, Lebbink RJ, Patena W, Tanbun P, LeProust EM, McManus MT, Song JS, Ramalho-Santos M. Cell. 2014 Jul 17;158(2):449-61. doi: 10.1016/j.cell.2014.05.040. PubMed 25036638.
Backbone
  Vector backbone: pSicoR
  Vector type: Mammalian Expression, RNAi
Growth in bacteria
  Bacterial resistance: Ampicillin, 100 μg/mL
  Growth temperature: 37°C
  Growth strain: Stbl3
  Copy number: High Copy
Gene/Insert
  Gene/Insert name: ATF7IP
  gRNA/shRNA sequence: TGCAGCAATAATAACATGTCTTACTTCTAGAGAGTAAGACATGTTATTATTGCTGCTTTTTTC
  Species: H. sapiens (human)
  Entrez Gene: ATF7IP (a.k.a. AM, ATF-IP, ATF7IP1, MCAF, MCAF1, p621)
  Promoter: U6
  Cloning method: Restriction Enzyme; 5′ cloning site HpaI (destroyed during cloning); 3′ cloning site XhoI (not destroyed)
  Sequencing primers: 5′ mU6-F
Terms and licenses: Academic/Nonprofit Terms; Industry Terms: Not Available to Industry
How to cite: pSicoR-ATF7IPi1 was a gift from Miguel Ramalho-Santos (Addgene plasmid # 59614 ; http://n2t.net/addgene:59614 ; RRID:Addgene_59614)
